Addgene plasmid #130137: pRDAX-388 FLAG miRFP670
Purpose: PPI (BiFC/TriFC) assay vector
Depositing lab: Gary Lewin. Depositing organization: Max-Delbrueck-Centrum fuer Molekulare Medizin (MDC).
Backbone
  Vector backbone: pEGFP-N1 U55762 Clontech
  Vector type: Mammalian Expression
Growth in bacteria
  Bacterial resistance: Kanamycin, 50 μg/mL
  Growth temperature: 37°C
  Growth strain: DH5alpha
  Copy number: High Copy
Gene/Insert
  Gene/Insert name: miRFP670
  Species: M. musculus (mouse)
  Cloning method: Restriction Enzyme; 5′ cloning site unknown (unknown if destroyed); 3′ cloning site unknown (unknown if destroyed)
Terms and licenses: Academic/Nonprofit Terms; Industry Terms: Not Available to Industry
How to cite: pRDAX-388 FLAG miRFP670 was a gift from Gary Lewin (Addgene plasmid # 130137 ; http://n2t.net/addgene:130137 ; RRID:Addgene_130137)
