[The description below was written by a language model from this plasmid's Addgene catalogue record and pLannotate feature annotations shown in this document.]
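Description:
pRDAX-388 FLAG miRFP670 is a 4,982-bp mammalian expression plasmid built on the Clontech pEGFP-N1 backbone. The original EGFP reporter appears to have been replaced, since no EGFP feature is annotated. It is propagated in E. coli as a high-copy plasmid through a ColE1/pUC-type origin and also carries an f1 phage origin. Selection relies on the Tn5 NeoR/KanR gene, which sits behind tandem bacterial (AmpR) and SV40 early promoters and ends in an HSV TK polyadenylation signal. This arrangement gives kanamycin resistance in bacteria and can give G418 resistance in transfected mammalian cells. Short annotated fragments of an RSF origin, a ble gene and a bGH poly(A) signal are most likely backbone remnants or partial homology hits rather than functional parts.

The expression cassette is driven by the human CMV immediate-early enhancer and promoter, followed by a remnant of the multiple cloning site. Downstream lies a short match to a FLAG-type epitope (annotated as a 3xFLAG fragment), then the full miRFP670 coding sequence, a second FLAG tag, and a short segment matching SV40 large T antigen. The record does not explain the purpose of that last segment. An SV40 poly(A) signal terminates the transcript. miRFP670 is a monomeric near-infrared fluorescent protein that requires biliverdin as a cofactor. The feature annotation traces it to a Rhodopseudomonas palustris protein, whereas the catalogue lists the insert species as mouse. The stated purpose is as a vector for protein–protein interaction assays based on bimolecular or trimolecular fluorescence complementation (BiFC/TriFC). Because it encodes intact, FLAG-tagged miRFP670 rather than a split fragment, it may serve as a full-length reference in such experiments, although the record does not say so.
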