Features (pLannotate 1.2.2; 17 found; start..end, strand, type, name):
     46..105     +  rep_origin     RSF ori (fragment): Plasmids containing the RSF 1030 origin of replication can be propagated in E. coli cells that contain additional plasmids with compatible origins.
    173..476     +  enhancer       CMV enhancer: human cytomegalovirus immediate early enhancer
    477..680     +  promoter       CMV promoter: human cytomegalovirus (CMV) immediate early promoter
    703..746     +  misc_feature   MCS (fragment): multiple cloning site
    755..779     +  CDS            3xFLAG (fragment): three tandem FLAG® epitope tags
    786..1727    +  CDS            miRFP670: miRFP670 is a basic (constitutively fluorescent) near ir fluorescent protein published in 2016, derived from Rhodopseudomonas palustris. It has low acid sensitivity. It requires the cofactor biliverdin for fluorescence.
   1734..1757    +  CDS            FLAG: FLAG® epitope tag, followed by an enterokinase cleavage site
   1776..1859    +  CDS            large T antigen (fragment): large T antigen from SV40 (simian virus 40)
   1882..2003    +  polyA_signal   SV40 poly(A) signal: SV40 polyadenylation signal
   2037..2465    -  rep_origin     f1 ori (sequence partly withheld): f1 bacteriophage origin of replication; arrow indicates direction of (+) strand synthesis
   2492..2596    +  promoter       AmpR promoter: bla
   2598..2955    +  promoter       SV40 promoter: SV40 enhancer and early promoter
   2990..3784    +  CDS            NeoR/KanR: aminoglycoside phosphotransferase from Tn5; aph(3')-II (or nptII); confers resistance to neomycin, kanamycin, and G418 (Geneticin®)
   3805..3957    +  CDS            ble (fragment): BLE_KLEPN - Experimental evidence at protein level: Swiss-Prot protein existence level 1. Binding protein with a strong affinity to the bleomycin family of antibiotics. Binds to CL990; an antimitotic-antibiotic compound. From Klebsiella pneumoniae.
   4016..4063    +  polyA_signal   HSV TK poly(A) signal: herpes simplex virus thymidine kinase polyadenylation signal (Cole and Stacy, 1985)
   4154..4170    -  polyA_signal   bGH poly(A) signal (fragment): bovine growth hormone polyadenylation signal
   4392..4980    +  rep_origin     ori: high-copy-number ColE1/pMB1/pBR322/pUC origin of replication
>Addgene plasmid #130137 | pRDAX-388 FLAG miRFP670 | depositor full sequence | sequence record 249515 | Full Sequence
CGCCAGCAACGCGGCCTTTTTACGGTTCCTGGCCTTTTGCTGGCCTTTTGCTCACATGTTCTTTCCTGCG
TTATCCCCTGATTCTGTGGATAACCGTATTACCGCCATGCATTAGTTATTAATAGTAATCAATTACGGGG
TCATTAGTTCATAGCCCATATATGGAGTTCCGCGTTACATAACTTACGGTAAATGGCCCGCCTGGCTGAC
CGCCCAACGACCCCCGCCCATTGACGTCAATAATGACGTATGTTCCCATAGTAACGCCAATAGGGACTTT
CCATTGACGTCAATGGGTGGAGTATTTACGGTAAACTGCCCACTTGGCAGTACATCAAGTGTATCATATG
CCAAGTACGCCCCCTATTGACGTCAATGACGGTAAATGGCCCGCCTGGCATTATGCCCAGTACATGACCT
TATGGGACTTTCCTACTTGGCAGTACATCTACGTATTAGTCATCGCTATTACCATGGTGATGCGGTTTTG
GCAGTACATCAATGGGCGTGGATAGCGGTTTGACTCACGGGGATTTCCAAGTCTCCACCCCATTGACGTC
AATGGGAGTTTGTTTTGGCACCAAAATCAACGGGACTTTCCAAAATGTCGTAACAACTCCGCCCCATTGA
CGCAAATGGGCGGTAGGCGTGTACGGTGGGAGGTCTATATAAGCAGAGCTGGTTTAGTGAACCGTCAGAT
CCGCTAGCGCTACCGGACTCAGATCTCGAGCTCAAGCTTCGAATTCGCCACCATGGACTACAAAGACGAT
GACGATAAAGGAAGTGTGGCTGGGCATGCTAGCGGTTCTCCTGCCTTTGGCACCGCTAGTCACTCCAACT
GCGAGCACGAGGAGATCCATCTTGCTGGGAGTATCCAGCCTCACGGAGCCCTTCTGGTCGTTAGCGAACA
CGATCACCGTGTGATTCAGGCAAGCGCGAATGCAGCCGAGTTCCTCAACCTGGGCAGTGTGCTGGGAGTT
CCCTTGGCCGAAATCGACGGAGATCTGCTGATCAAGATTCTGCCCCATCTCGATCCGACAGCTGAAGGCA
TGCCAGTAGCAGTTAGGTGTCGCATTGGGAATCCGTCCACCGAGTATTGCGGTCTGATGCATAGGCCACC
AGAAGGAGGGCTGATTATCGAGCTGGAAAGAGCGGGACCCAGTATCGACCTGTCTGGGACACTCGCACCA
GCACTGGAGCGCATAAGAACTGCTGGATCACTGAGGGCCCTCTGTGACGACACAGTCTTGCTCTTTCAGC
AATGTACGGGCTATGATCGAGTGATGGTGTACCGATTCGACGAACAGGGTCATGGTCTGGTCTTTTCCGA
GTGTCACGTGCCTGGCCTGGAGAGCTACTTTGGCAACCGCTATCCCTCTTCTACCGTACCCCAGATGGCC
AGGCAACTTTACGTCCGGCAACGGGTCAGAGTGCTGGTGGATGTGACCTACCAGCCTGTGCCACTCGAAC
CTCGGCTGAGCCCACTCACTGGACGGGATCTGGACATGAGCGGCTGCTTCCTGAGGTCCATGTCACCTTG
CCATCTGCAGTTCTTGAAGGACATGGGCGTTCGAGCCACACTCGCAGTCTCACTGGTTGTAGGCGGGAAA
CTGTGGGGTCTTGTGGTGTGTCACCACTACCTTCCCAGGTTCATCCGGTTCGAGTTGAGAGCCATCTGCA
AACGTTTGGCCGAGAGAATAGCCACCCGCATTACTGCTCTGGAATCCACTGGTGATTACAAGGATGACGA
TGACAAGTAAGCGGCCGCGACTCTAGATCATAATCAGCCATACCACATTTGTAGAGGTTTTACTTGCTTT
AAAAAACCTCCCACACCTCCCCCTGAACCTGAAACATAAAATGAATGCAATTGTTGTTGTTAACTTGTTT
ATTGCAGCTTATAATGGTTACAAATAAAGCAATAGCATCACAAATTTCACAAATAAAGCATTTTTTTCAC
TGCATTCTAGTTGTGGTTTGTCCAAACTCATCAATGTATCTTAAGGCGTAAATTGTAAGCGTTAATATTT
TGTTAAAATTCGCGTTAAATTTTTGTTAAATCAGCTCATTTTTTAACCAATAGGCCGAAATCGGCAAAAT
CCCTTATAAATCAAAAGAATAGACCGAGATAGGGT
[37 nt withheld, positions 2136-2172]
AAAGAACGTGGACTCCAACGTCAAAGG
[49 nt withheld, positions 2200-2248]
T
[91 nt withheld, positions 2250-2340]
G
[124 nt withheld, positions 2342-2465]
CAGGTGGCACTTTTCGGGGAAATGTGCGCGGAACCCCTATTTGTTTATTTTTCTAAATACATTCAAATAT
GTATCCGCTCATGAGACAATAACCCTGATAAATGCTTCAATAATATTGAAAAAGGAAGAGTCCTGAGGCG
GAAAGAACCAGCTGTGGAATGTGTGTCAGTTAGGGTGTGGAAAGTCCCCAGGCTCCCCAGCAGGCAGAAG
TATGCAAAGCATGCATCTCAATTAGTCAGCAACCAGGTGTGGAAAGTCCCCAGGCTCCCCAGCAGGCAGA
AGTATGCAAAGCATGCATCTCAATTAGTCAGCAACCATAGTCCCGCCCCTAACTCCGCCCATCCCGCCCC
TAACTCCGCCCAGTTCCGCCCATTCTCCGCCCCATGGCTGACTAATTTTTTTTATTTATGCAGAGGCCGA
GGCCGCCTCGGCCTCTGAGCTATTCCAGAAGTAGTGAGGAGGCTTTTTTGGAGGCCTAGGCTTTTGCAAA
GATCGATCAAGAGACAGGATGAGGATCGTTTCGCATGATTGAACAAGATGGATTGCACGCAGGTTCTCCG
GCCGCTTGGGTGGAGAGGCTATTCGGCTATGACTGGGCACAACAGACAATCGGCTGCTCTGATGCCGCCG
TGTTCCGGCTGTCAGCGCAGGGGCGCCCGGTTCTTTTTGTCAAGACCGACCTGTCCGGTGCCCTGAATGA
ACTGCAAGACGAGGCAGCGCGGCTATCGTGGCTGGCCACGACGGGCGTTCCTTGCGCAGCTGTGCTCGAC
GTTGTCACTGAAGCGGGAAGGGACTGGCTGCTATTGGGCGAAGTGCCGGGGCAGGATCTCCTGTCATCTC
ACCTTGCTCCTGCCGAGAAAGTATCCATCATGGCTGATGCAATGCGGCGGCTGCATACGCTTGATCCGGC
TACCTGCCCATTCGACCACCAAGCGAAACATCGCATCGAGCGAGCACGTACTCGGATGGAAGCCGGTCTT
GTCGATCAGGATGATCTGGACGAAGAGCATCAGGGGCTCGCGCCAGCCGAACTGTTCGCCAGGCTCAAGG
CGAGCATGCCCGACGGCGAGGATCTCGTCGTGACCCATGGCGATGCCTGCTTGCCGAATATCATGGTGGA
AAATGGCCGCTTTTCTGGATTCATCGACTGTGGCCGGCTGGGTGTGGCGGACCGCTATCAGGACATAGCG
TTGGCTACCCGTGATATTGCTGAAGAGCTTGGCGGCGAATGGGCTGACCGCTTCCTCGTGCTTTACGGTA
TCGCCGCTCCCGATTCGCAGCGCATCGCCTTCTATCGCCTTCTTGACGAGTTCTTCTGAGCGGGACTCTG
GGGTTCGAAATGACCGACCAAGCGACGCCCAACCTGCCATCACGAGATTTCGATTCCACCGCCGCCTTCT
ATGAAAGGTTGGGCTTCGGAATCGTTTTCCGGGACGCCGGCTGGATGATCCTCCAGCGCGGGGATCTCAT
GCTGGAGTTCTTCGCCCACCCTAGGGGGAGGCTAACTGAAACACGGAAGGAGACAATACCGGAAGGAACC
CGCGCTATGACGGCAATAAAAAGACAGAATAAAACGCACGGTGTTGGGTCGTTTGTTCATAAACGCGGGG
TTCGGTCCCAGGGCTGGCACTCTGTCGATACCCCACCGAGACCCCATTGGGGCCAATACGCCCGCGTTTC
TTCCTTTTCCCCACCCCACCCCCCAAGTTCGGGTGAAGGCCCAGGGCTCGCAGCCAACGTCGGGGCGGCA
GGCCCTGCCATAGCCTCAGGTTACTCATATATACTTTAGATTGATTTAAAACTTCATTTTTAATTTAAAA
GGATCTAGGTGAAGATCCTTTTTGATAATCTCATGACCAAAATCCCTTAACGTGAGTTTTCGTTCCACTG
AGCGTCAGACCCCGTAGAAAAGATCAAAGGATCTTCTTGAGATCCTTTTTTTCTGCGCGTAATCTGCTGC
TTGCAAACAAAAAAACCACCGCTACCAGCGGTGGTTTGTTTGCCGGATCAAGAGCTACCAACTCTTTTTC
CGAAGGTAACTGGCTTCAGCAGAGCGCAGATACCAAATACTGTCCTTCTAGTGTAGCCGTAGTTAGGCCA
CCACTTCAAGAACTCTGTAGCACCGCCTACATACCTCGCTCTGCTAATCCTGTTACCAGTGGCTGCTGCC
AGTGGCGATAAGTCGTGTCTTACCGGGTTGGACTCAAGACGATAGTTACCGGATAAGGCGCAGCGGTCGG
GCTGAACGGGGGGTTCGTGCACACAGCCCAGCTTGGAGCGAACGACCTACACCGAACTGAGATACCTACA
GCGTGAGCTATGAGAAAGCGCCACGCTTCCCGAAGGGAGAAAGGCGGACAGGTATCCGGTAAGCGGCAGG
GTCGGAACAGGAGAGCGCACGAGGGAGCTTCCAGGGGGAAACGCCTGGTATCTTTATAGTCCTGTCGGGT
TTCGCCACCTCTGACTTGAGCGTCGATTTTTGTGATGCTCGTCAGGGGGGCGGAGCCTATGGAAAAA
